Addgene plasmid #220556: LT3GEPIR-NEK10shRNA1
Purpose: To inducibly knockdown NEK10 expression
Depositing lab: Sean Lee. Depositing organization: Tulane University.
Backbone
  Vector backbone: LT3GEPIR
  Backbone manufacturer: Dr. Johannes Zuber
  Vector type: Lentiviral
  Selectable markers: Puromycin
Growth in bacteria
  Bacterial resistance: Ampicillin, 100 μg/mL
  Growth temperature: 37°C
  Growth strain: NEB Stable
  Copy number: High Copy
Gene/Insert
  Gene/Insert name: NEK10 shRNA1
  gRNA/shRNA sequence: GCTCGTCCAGATATTGTAGAA
  Species: H. sapiens (human)
  Insert size (bp): 125
  Entrez Gene: NEK10 (a.k.a. CILD44)
  Promoter: TRE3G (TetOP) promoter
  Cloning method: Restriction Enzyme; 5′ cloning site XhoI (not destroyed); 3′ cloning site EcoRI (not destroyed)
  Sequencing primers: 5′ TGTTTGAATGAGGCTTCAGTAC; 3′ CAGCGGGGCTGCTAAAGCGCATGC
Terms and licenses: Academic/Nonprofit Terms; Industry Terms: Not Available to Industry
How to cite: LT3GEPIR-NEK10shRNA1 was a gift from Sean Lee (Addgene plasmid # 220556 ; http://n2t.net/addgene:220556 ; RRID:Addgene_220556)
