[The description below was written by a language model from this plasmid's Addgene catalogue record and pLannotate feature annotations shown in this document.]
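Description:
LT3GEPIR-NEK10shRNA1 is a third-generation-style, self-inactivating HIV-1 lentiviral vector built on the all-in-one LT3GEPIR backbone for doxycycline-inducible knockdown of human NEK10. In bacteria it is maintained through a high-copy ColE1/pUC origin and selected with ampicillin (AmpR); an f1 origin, an SV40 origin and remnants of lac/lacZα cloning-vector sequence are also annotated. The viral portion begins with an RSV promoter fused to a truncated 5' LTR, which drives genomic RNA production in packaging cells. It is followed by the Ψ packaging signal with a gag fragment, the RRE for Rev-dependent nuclear export, and the cPPT/CTS. It ends with a WPRE and a ΔU3 3' LTR, followed by an SV40 polyadenylation signal.

The payload consists of two expression units. In the first, a TRE3G Tet-responsive promoter drives EGFP. The roughly 125 bp NEK10 shRNA insert was cloned between XhoI and EcoRI sites downstream of the EGFP coding sequence. The feature table annotates 3' miR-30a flanking sequence there, consistent with a microRNA-embedded shRNA carried in the 3' region of the reporter transcript, although the hairpin itself is not annotated. Green fluorescence therefore reports induction of the same transcript that yields the shRNA. In the second unit, a constitutive mouse PGK promoter expresses puromycin N-acetyltransferase and, through an EMCV IRES, the reverse tetracycline transactivator rtTA3. This allows transduced cells to be selected with puromycin while supplying the activator that turns on TRE3G when doxycycline is present. Because the transactivator and the inducible cassette sit on one vector, a single transduction is enough to establish cells for reversible, trackable depletion of NEK10.
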