Features (pLannotate 1.2.2; 32 found; start..end, strand, type, name):
      1..41      +  rep_origin     RSF ori (fragment): Plasmids containing the RSF 1030 origin of replication can be propagated in E. coli cells that contain additional plasmids with compatible origins.
     43..135     +  CDS            lacI (fragment): lac repressor; lacI; The lac repressor binds to the lac operator to inhibit transcription in E. coli. This inhibition can be relieved by adding lactose or isopropyl-β-D-thiogalactopyranoside (IPTG).
    148..169     +  protein_bind   CAP binding site: CAP binding activates transcription in the presence of cAMP. E. coli catabolite activator protein
    184..214     +  promoter       lac promoter: promoter for the E. coli lac operon
    222..238     +  protein_bind   lac operator: The lac repressor binds to the lac operator to inhibit transcription in E. coli. This inhibition can be relieved by adding lactose or isopropyl-β-D-thiogalactopyranoside (IPTG). lac repressor encoded by lacI
    283..301     +  promoter       T3 promoter: promoter for bacteriophage T3 RNA polymerase
    329..555     +  promoter       RSV promoter: Rous sarcoma virus enhancer/promoter
    556..736     +  LTR            5' LTR (truncated): truncated 5' long terminal repeat (LTR) from HIV-1
    783..908     +  misc_feature   HIV-1 Ψ: packaging signal of human immunodeficiency virus type 1
    892..1255    +  CDS            HIV-1 gag (fragment): gag protein from human immunodeficiency virus 1; gag
   1401..1634    +  misc_feature   RRE: The Rev response element (RRE) of HIV-1 allows for Rev-dependent mRNA export from the nucleus to the cytoplasm.
   2011..2111    +  CDS            Rev (fragment): human immunodeficiency virus 1 (HIV-1) Rev protein; rev; enhances nuclear export of unspliced and incompletely spliced viral mRNAs
   2130..2247    +  misc_feature   cPPT/CTS: central polypurine tract and central termination sequence of HIV-1
   2263..2641    +  promoter       TRE3G promoter: 3rd-generation Tet-responsive promoter that can be activated by binding of Tet-On® 3G
   2665..3384    +  CDS            EGFP: the original enhanced GFP (Yang et al., 1996) mammalian codon-optimized
   3620..3747    +  ncRNA          3' miR-30a: sequence downstream of the 71-nt precursor of the human miR-30a microRNA (Zeng et al., 2002) miRNA
   3772..4271    +  promoter       PGK promoter: mouse phosphoglycerate kinase 1 promoter
   4292..4891    +  CDS            PuroR: puromycin N-acetyltransferase; pac from Streptomyces alboniger; confers resistance to puromycin
   5057..5519    +  misc_feature   IRES: internal ribosome entry site (IRES) of the encephalomyocarditis virus (EMCV)
   5542..6230    +  CDS            rtTA3 (fragment): reverse tetracycline transactivator 3 activates expression from Tet-responsive promoters in the presence of doxycycline
   6160..6270    +  CDS            VP48: 3 tandem repeats of the minimal activation domain of herpes simplex virus VP16 (Cheng et al., 2013)
   6325..6913    +  misc_feature   WPRE: woodchuck hepatitis virus posttranscriptional regulatory element
   6930..7118    +  CDS            nef (fragment): NEF_HV1Z2 - Experimental evidence at protein level: Swiss-Prot protein existence level 1. Extracellular Nef protein targets CD4(+) T-lymphocytes for apoptosis by interacting with CXCR4 surface receptors. From Human immunodeficiency virus type 1 group M subtype D (isolate Z2/CDC-Z34) (HIV-1).
   7120..7353    +  LTR            3' LTR (ΔU3): self-inactivating 3' long terminal repeat (LTR) from HIV-1
   7425..7546    +  polyA_signal   SV40 poly(A) signal: SV40 polyadenylation signal
   7586..7721    +  rep_origin     SV40 ori: SV40 origin of replication
   7742..7760    -  promoter       T7 promoter: promoter for bacteriophage T7 RNA polymerase
   7768..7923    +  CDS            lacZα (fragment): LacZα fragment of β-galactosidase; lacZ fragment
   7928..8356    +  rep_origin     f1 ori (sequence partly withheld): f1 bacteriophage origin of replication; arrow indicates direction of (+) strand synthesis
   8409..8513    +  promoter       AmpR promoter: bla
   8514..9374    +  CDS            AmpR: β-lactamase; bla; confers resistance to ampicillin, carbenicillin, and related antibiotics
   9545..10133   +  rep_origin     ori: high-copy-number ColE1/pMB1/pBR322/pUC origin of replication
>Addgene plasmid #220556 | LT3GEPIR-NEK10shRNA1 | addgene full sequence | sequence record 437951 | Addgene NGS Result
AACGACCGAGCGCAGCGAGTCAGTGAGCGAGGAAGCGGAAGAGCGCCCAATACGCAAACCGCCTCTCCCC
GCGCGTTGGCCGATTCATTAATGCAGCTGGCACGACAGGTTTCCCGACTGGAAAGCGGGCAGTGAGCGCA
ACGCAATTAATGTGAGTTAGCTCACTCATTAGGCACCCCAGGCTTTACACTTTATGCTTCCGGCTCGTAT
GTTGTGTGGAATTGTGAGCGGATAACAATTTCACACAGGAAACAGCTATGACCATGATTACGCCAAGCGC
GCAATTAACCCTCACTAAAGGGAACAAAAGCTGGAGCTGCAAGCTTAATGTAGTCTTATGCAATACTCTT
GTAGTCTTGCAACATGGTAACGATGAGTTAGCAACATGCCTTACAAGGAGAGAAAAAGCACCGTGCATGC
CGATTGGTGGAAGTAAGGTGGTACGATCGTGCCTTATTAGGAAGGCAACAGACGGGTCTGACATGGATTG
GACGAACCACTGAATTGCCGCATTGCAGAGATATTGTATTTAAGTGCCTAGCTCGATACATAAACGGGTC
TCTCTGGTTAGACCAGATCTGAGCCTGGGAGCTCTCTGGCTAACTAGGGAACCCACTGCTTAAGCCTCAA
TAAAGCTTGCCTTGAGTGCTTCAAGTAGTGTGTGCCCGTCTGTTGTGTGACTCTGGTAACTAGAGATCCC
TCAGACCCTTTTAGTCAGTGTGGAAAATCTCTAGCAGTGGCGCCCGAACAGGGACTTGAAAGCGAAAGGG
AAACCAGAGGAGCTCTCTCGACGCAGGACTCGGCTTGCTGAAGCGCGCACGGCAAGAGGCGAGGGGCGGC
GACTGGTGAGTACGCCAAAAATTTTGACTAGCGGAGGCTAGAAGGAGAGAGATGGGTGCGAGAGCGTCAG
TATTAAGCGGGGGAGAATTAGATCGCGATGGGAAAAAATTCGGTTAAGGCCAGGGGGAAAGAAAAAATAT
AAATTAAAACATATAGTATGGGCAAGCAGGGAGCTAGAACGATTCGCAGTTAATCCTGGCCTGTTAGAAA
CATCAGAAGGCTGTAGACAAATACTGGGACAGCTACAACCATCCCTTCAGACAGGATCAGAAGAACTTAG
ATCATTATATAATACAGTAGCAACCCTCTATTGTGTGCATCAAAGGATAGAGATAAAAGACACCAAGGAA
GCTTTAGACAAGATAGAGGAAGAGCAAAACAAAAGTAAGACCACCGCACAGCAAGCGGCCGCTGATCTTC
AGACCTGGAGGAGGAGATATGAGGGACAATTGGAGAAGTGAATTATATAAATATAAAGTAGTAAAAATTG
AACCATTAGGAGTAGCACCCACCAAGGCAAAGAGAAGAGTGGTGCAGAGAGAAAAAAGAGCAGTGGGAAT
AGGAGCTTTGTTCCTTGGGTTCTTGGGAGCAGCAGGAAGCACTATGGGCGCAGCGTCAATGACGCTGACG
GTACAGGCCAGACAATTATTGTCTGGTATAGTGCAGCAGCAGAACAATTTGCTGAGGGCTATTGAGGCGC
AACAGCATCTGTTGCAACTCACAGTCTGGGGCATCAAGCAGCTCCAGGCAAGAATCCTGGCTGTGGAAAG
ATACCTAAAGGATCAACAGCTCCTGGGGATTTGGGGTTGCTCTGGAAAACTCATTTGCACCACTGCTGTG
CCTTGGAATGCTAGTTGGAGTAATAAATCTCTGGAACAGATTTGGAATCACACGACCTGGATGGAGTGGG
ACAGAGAAATTAACAATTACACAAGCTTAATACACTCCTTAATTGAAGAATCGCAAAACCAGCAAGAAAA
GAATGAACAAGAATTATTGGAATTAGATAAATGGGCAAGTTTGTGGAATTGGTTTAACATAACAAATTGG
CTGTGGTATATAAAATTATTCATAATGATAGTAGGAGGCTTGGTAGGTTTAAGAATAGTTTTTGCTGTAC
TTTCTATAGTGAATAGAGTTAGGCAGGGATATTCACCATTATCGTTTCAGACCCACCTCCCAACCCCGAG
GGGACCCGACAGGCCCGAAGGAATAGAAGAAGAAGGTGGAGAGAGAGACAGAGACAGATCCATTCGATTA
GTGAACGGATCTCGACGGTATCGGTTAACTTTTAAAAGAAAAGGGGGGATTGGGGGGTACAGTGCAGGGG
AAAGAATAGTAGACATAATAGCAACAGACATACAAACTAAAGAATTACAAAAACAAATTACAAAAATTCA
AAATTTTATCGATTCTAGATTCGAGTTTACTCCCTATCAGTGATAGAGAACGTATGAAGAGTTTACTCCC
TATCAGTGATAGAGAACGTATGCAGACTTTACTCCCTATCAGTGATAGAGAACGTATAAGGAGTTTACTC
CCTATCAGTGATAGAGAACGTATGACCAGTTTACTCCCTATCAGTGATAGAGAACGTATCTACAGTTTAC
TCCCTATCAGTGATAGAGAACGTATATCCAGTTTACTCCCTATCAGTGATAGAGAACGTATAAGCTTTAG
GCGTGTACGGTGGGCGCCTATAAAAGCAGAGCTCGTTTAGTGAACCGTCAGATCGCCTGGAGCAATTCCA
CAACACTTTTGTCTTATACCAACTTTCCGTACCACTTCCTACCCTCGTAAAGTCGAGCTTGCGTTGGATC
CACCATGGTGAGCAAGGGCGAGGAGCTGTTCACCGGGGTGGTGCCCATCCTGGTCGAGCTGGACGGCGAC
GTAAACGGCCACAAGTTCAGCGTGTCTGGCGAGGGCGAGGGCGATGCCACCTACGGCAAGCTGACCCTGA
AGTTCATCTGCACCACCGGCAAGCTGCCCGTGCCCTGGCCCACCCTCGTGACCACCCTGACCTACGGCGT
GCAGTGCTTCAGCCGCTACCCCGACCACATGAAGCAGCACGACTTCTTCAAGTCCGCCATGCCCGAAGGC
TACGTCCAGGAGCGCACCATCTTCTTCAAGGACGACGGCAACTACAAGACCCGCGCCGAGGTGAAGTTCG
AGGGCGACACCCTGGTGAACCGCATCGAGCTGAAGGGCATCGACTTCAAGGAGGACGGCAACATCCTGGG
GCACAAGCTGGAGTACAACTACAACAGCCACAACGTCTATATCATGGCCGACAAGCAGAAGAACGGCATC
AAGGCGAACTTCAAGATCCGCCACAACATCGAGGACGGCAGCGTGCAGCTCGCCGACCACTACCAGCAGA
ACACCCCCATCGGCGACGGCCCCGTGCTGCTGCCCGACAACCACTACCTGAGCACCCAGTCCGCCCTGAG
CAAAGACCCCAACGAGAAGCGCGATCACATGGTCCTGCTGGAGTTCGTGACCGCCGCCGGGATCACTCTC
GGCATGGACGAGCTGTACAAGTAATGACGTACGGCGGCCGCCTCGACTAGGGATAACAGGGTAATTGTTT
GAATGAGGCTTCAGTACTTTACAGAATCGTTGCCTGCACATCTTGGAAACACTTGCTGGGATTACTTCGA
CTTCTTAACCCAACAGAAGGCTCGAGAAGGTATATTGCTGTTGACAGTGAGCGAGCTCGTCCAGATATTG
TAGAATAGTGAAGCCACAGATGTATTCTACAATATCTGGACGAGCGTGCCTACTGCCTCGGACTTCAAGG
GGTCTAGAATTCGAGCAATTATCTTGTTTACTAAAACTGAATACCTTGCTATCTCTTTGATACATTTTTA
CAAAGCTGAATTAAAATGGTATAAATTAAATCACTTTTTTCAATTGACGCGTAATTCTACCGGGTAGGGG
AGGCGCTTTTCCCAAGGCAGTCTGGAGCATGCGCTTTAGCAGCCCCGCTGGGCACTTGGCGCTACACAAG
TGGCCTCTGGCCTCGCACACATTCCACATCCACCGGTAGGCGCCAACCGGCTCCGTTCTTTGGTGGCCCC
TTCGCGCCACCTTCTACTCCTCCCCTAGTCAGGAAGTTCCCCCCCGCCCCGCAGCTCGCGTCGTGCAGGA
CGTGACAAATGGAAGTAGCACGTCTCACTAGTCTCGTGCAGATGGACAGCACCGCTGAGCAATGGAAGCG
GGTAGGCCTTTGGGGCAGCGGCCAATAGCAGCTTTGCTCCTTCGCTTTCTGGGCTCAGAGGCTGGGAAGG
GGTGGGTCCGGGGGCGGGCTCAGGGGCGGGCTCAGGGGCGGGGCGGGCGCCCGAAGGTCCTCCGGAGGCC
CGGCATTCTGCACGCTTCAAAAGCGCACGTCTGCCGCGCTGTTCTCCTCTTCCTCATCTCCGGGCCTTTC
GACCTGCAGCCCAAGCTTACCATGACCGAGTACAAGCCCACGGTGCGCCTCGCCACCCGCGACGACGTCC
CCAGGGCCGTACGCACCCTCGCCGCCGCGTTCGCCGACTACCCCGCCACGCGCCACACCGTCGATCCGGA
CCGCCACATCGAGCGGGTCACCGAGCTGCAAGAACTCTTCCTCACGCGCGTCGGGCTCGACATCGGCAAG
GTGTGGGTCGCGGACGACGGCGCCGCGGTGGCGGTCTGGACCACGCCGGAGAGCGTCGAAGCGGGGGCGG
TGTTCGCCGAGATCGGCCCGCGCATGGCCGAGTTGAGCGGTTCCCGGCTGGCCGCGCAGCAACAGATGGA
AGGCCTCCTGGCGCCGCACCGGCCCAAGGAGCCCGCGTGGTTCCTGGCCACCGTCGGCGTCTCGCCCGAC
CACCAGGGCAAGGGTCTGGGCAGCGCCGTCGTGCTCCCCGGAGTGGAGGCGGCCGAGCGCGCCGGGGTGC
CCGCCTTCCTGGAGACCTCCGCGCCCCGCAACCTCCCCTTCTACGAGCGGCTCGGCTTCACCGTCACCGC
CGACGTCGAGGTGCCCGAAGGACCGCGCACCTGGTGCATGACCCGCAAGCCCGGTGCCTGACGCCCGCCC
CACGACCCGCAGCGCCCGACCGAAAGGAGCGCACGACCCCATGCATCCAATTCCGCCCCCCCCCCCTAAC
GTTACTGGCCGAAGCCGCTTGGAATAAGGCCGGTGTGCGTTTGTCTATATGTTATTTTCCACCATATTGC
CGTCTTTTGGCAATGTGAGGGCCCGGAAACCTGGCCCTGTCTTCTTGACGAGCATTCCTAGGGGTCTTTC
CCCTCTCGCCAAAGGAATGCAAGGTCTGTTGAATGTCGTGAAGGAAGCAGTTCCTCTGGAAGCTTCTTGA
AGACAAACAACGTCTGTAGCGACCCTTTGCAGGCAGCGGAACCCCCCACCTGGCGACAGGTGCCTCTGCG
GCCAAAAGCCACGTGTATAAGATACACCTGCAAAGGCGGCACAACCCCAGTGCCACGTTGTGAGTTGGAT
AGTTGTGGAAAGAGTCAAATGGCTCTCCTCAAGCGTATTCAACAAGGGGCTGAAGGATGCCCAGAAGGTA
CCCCATTGTATGGGATCTGATCTGGGGCCTCGGTGCACATGCTTTACATGTGTTTAGTCGAGGTTAAAAA
AACGTCTAGGCCCCCCGAACCACGGGGACGTGGTTTTCCTTTGAAAAACACGATGATAATATGGCCACAA
CCATGAGTAGACTGGACAAGAGCAAAGTCATAAACGGAGCTCTGGAATTACTCAATGGTGTCGGTATCGA
AGGCCTGACGACAAGGAAACTCGCTCAAAAGCTGGGAGTTGAGCAGCCTACCCTGTACTGGCACGTGAAG
AACAAGCGGGCCCTGCTCGATGCCCTGCCAATCGAGATGCTGGACAGGCATCATACCCACTTCTGCCCCC
TGGAAGGCGAGTCATGGCAAGACTTTCTGCGGAACAACGCCAAGTCATACCGCTGTGCTCTCCTCTCACA
TCGCGACGGGGCTAAAGTGCATCTCGGCACCCGCCCAACAGAGAAACAGTACGAAACCCTGGAAAATCAG
CTCGCGTTCCTGTGTCAGCAAGGCTTCTCCCTGGAGAACGCACTGTACGCTCTGTCCGCCGTGGGCCACT
TTACACTGGGCTGCGTATTGGAGGAACAGGAGCATCAAGTAGCAAAAGAGGAAAGAGAGACACCTACCAC
CGATTCTATGCCCCCACTTCTGAGACAAGCAATTGAGCTGTTCGACCGGCAGGGAGCCGAACCTGCCTTC
CTTTTCGGCCTGGAACTAATCATATGTGGCCTGGAGAAACAGCTAAAGTGCGAAAGCGGCGGGCCGACCG
ACGCCCTTGACGATTTTGACTTAGACATGCTCCCAGCCGATGCCCTTGACGACTTTGACCTTGATATGCT
GCCTGCTGACGCTCTTGACGATTTTGACCTTGACATGCTCCCCGGGTAATCCGGACTCGACCTGCAGCCA
AGCTTATCGAAACGCGTCTGGAACAATCAACCTCTGGATTACAAAATTTGTGAAAGATTGACTGGTATTC
TTAACTATGTTGCTCCTTTTACGCTATGTGGATACGCTGCTTTAATGCCTTTGTATCATGCTATTGCTTC
CCGTATGGCTTTCATTTTCTCCTCCTTGTATAAATCCTGGTTGCTGTCTCTTTATGAGGAGTTGTGGCCC
GTTGTCAGGCAACGTGGCGTGGTGTGCACTGTGTTTGCTGACGCAACCCCCACTGGTTGGGGCATTGCCA
CCACCTGTCAGCTCCTTTCCGGGACTTTCGCTTTCCCCCTCCCTATTGCCACGGCGGAACTCATCGCCGC
CTGCCTTGCCCGCTGCTGGACAGGGGCTCGGCTGTTGGGCACTGACAATTCCGTGGTGTTGTCGGGGAAG
CTGACGTCCTTTCCATGGCTGCTCGCCTGTGTTGCCACCTGGATTCTGCGCGGGACGTCCTTCTGCTACG
TCCCTTCGGCCCTCAATCCAGCGGACCTTCCTTCCCGCGGCCTGCTGCCGGCTCTGCGGCCTCTTCCGCG
TCTTCGCCTTCGCCCTCAGACGAGTCGGATCTCCCTTTGGGCCGCCTCCCCGCCTGGAATTAATTCTGCA
GTCGAGACCTAGAAAAACATGGAGCAATCACAAGTAGCAATACAGCAGCTACCAATGCTGATTGTGCCTG
GCTAGAAGCACAAGAGGAGGAGGAGGTGGGTTTTCCAGTCACACCTCAGGTACCTTTAAGACCAATGACT
TACAAGGCAGCTGTAGATCTTAGCCACTTTTTAAAAGAAAAGGGGGGACTGGAAGGGCTAATTCACTCCC
AACGAAGACAAGATCTGCTTTTTGCTTGTACTGGGTCTCTCTGGTTAGACCAGATCTGAGCCTGGGAGCT
CTCTGGCTAACTAGGGAACCCACTGCTTAAGCCTCAATAAAGCTTGCCTTGAGTGCTTCAAGTAGTGTGT
GCCCGTCTGTTGTGTGACTCTGGTAACTAGAGATCCCTCAGACCCTTTTAGTCAGTGTGGAAAATCTCTA
GCAGTAGTAGTTCATGTCATCTTATTATTCAGTATTTATAACTTGCAAAGAAATGAATATCAGAGAGTGA
GAGGAACTTGTTTATTGCAGCTTATAATGGTTACAAATAAAGCAATAGCATCACAAATTTCACAAATAAA
GCATTTTTTTCACTGCATTCTAGTTGTGGTTTGTCCAAACTCATCAATGTATCTTATCATGTCTGGCTCT
AGCTATCCCGCCCCTAACTCCGCCCATCCCGCCCCTAACTCCGCCCAGTTCCGCCCATTCTCCGCCCCAT
GGCTGACTAATTTTTTTTATTTATGCAGAGGCCGAGGCCGCCTCGGCCTCTGAGCTATTCCAGAAGTAGT
GAGGAGGCTTTTTTGGAGGCCTAGGGACGTACCCAATTCGCCCTATAGTGAGTCGTATTACGCGCGCTCA
CTGGCCGTCGTTTTACAACGTCGTGACTGGGAAAACCCTGGCGTTACCCAACTTAATCGCCTTGCAGCAC
ATCCCCCTTTCGCCAGCTGGCGTAATAGCGAAGAGGCCCGCACCGATCGCCCTTCCCAACAGTTGCGCAG
CCTGAATGGCGAATGGG
[124 nt withheld, positions 7928-8051]
C
[91 nt withheld, positions 8053-8143]
A
[49 nt withheld, positions 8145-8193]
CCTTTGACGTTGGAGTCCACGTTCTTT
[37 nt withheld, positions 8221-8257]
ACCCTATCTCGGTCTATTCTTTTGATTTATAAGGGATTTTGCCGATTTCGGCCTATTGGTTAAAAAATGA
GCTGATTTAACAAAAATTTAACGCGAATTTTAACAAAATATTAACGCTTACAATTTAGGTGGCACTTTTC
GGGGAAATGTGCGCGGAACCCCTATTTGTTTATTTTTCTAAATACATTCAAATATGTATCCGCTCATGAG
ACAATAACCCTGATAAATGCTTCAATAATATTGAAAAAGGAAGAGTATGAGTATTCAACATTTCCGTGTC
GCCCTTATTCCCTTTTTTGCGGCATTTTGCCTTCCTGTTTTTGCTCACCCAGAAACGCTGGTGAAAGTAA
AAGATGCTGAAGATCAGTTGGGTGCACGAGTGGGTTACATCGAACTGGATCTCAACAGCGGTAAGATCCT
TGAGAGTTTTCGCCCCGAAGAACGTTTTCCAATGATGAGCACTTTTAAAGTTCTGCTATGTGGCGCGGTA
TTATCCCGTATTGACGCCGGGCAAGAGCAACTCGGTCGCCGCATACACTATTCTCAGAATGACTTGGTTG
AGTACTCACCAGTCACAGAAAAGCATCTTACGGATGGCATGACAGTAAGAGAATTATGCAGTGCTGCCAT
AACCATGAGTGATAACACTGCGGCCAACTTACTTCTGACAACGATCGGAGGACCGAAGGAGCTAACCGCT
TTTTTGCACAACATGGGGGATCATGTAACTCGCCTTGATCGTTGGGAACCGGAGCTGAATGAAGCCATAC
CAAACGACGAGCGTGACACCACGATGCCTGTAGCAATGGCAACAACGTTGCGCAAACTATTAACTGGCGA
ACTACTTACTCTAGCTTCCCGGCAACAATTAATAGACTGGATGGAGGCGGATAAAGTTGCAGGACCACTT
CTGCGCTCGGCCCTTCCGGCTGGCTGGTTTATTGCTGATAAATCTGGAGCCGGTGAGCGTGGGTCTCGCG
GTATCATTGCAGCACTGGGGCCAGATGGTAAGCCCTCCCGTATCGTAGTTATCTACACGACGGGGAGTCA
GGCAACTATGGATGAACGAAATAGACAGATCGCTGAGATAGGTGCCTCACTGATTAAGCATTGGTAACTG
TCAGACCAAGTTTACTCATATATACTTTAGATTGATTTAAAACTTCATTTTTAATTTAAAAGGATCTAGG
TGAAGATCCTTTTTGATAATCTCATGACCAAAATCCCTTAACGTGAGTTTTCGTTCCACTGAGCGTCAGA
CCCCGTAGAAAAGATCAAAGGATCTTCTTGAGATCCTTTTTTTCTGCGCGTAATCTGCTGCTTGCAAACA
AAAAAACCACCGCTACCAGCGGTGGTTTGTTTGCCGGATCAAGAGCTACCAACTCTTTTTCCGAAGGTAA
CTGGCTTCAGCAGAGCGCAGATACCAAATACTGTTCTTCTAGTGTAGCCGTAGTTAGGCCACCACTTCAA
GAACTCTGTAGCACCGCCTACATACCTCGCTCTGCTAATCCTGTTACCAGTGGCTGCTGCCAGTGGCGAT
AAGTCGTGTCTTACCGGGTTGGACTCAAGACGATAGTTACCGGATAAGGCGCAGCGGTCGGGCTGAACGG
GGGGTTCGTGCACACAGCCCAGCTTGGAGCGAACGACCTACACCGAACTGAGATACCTACAGCGTGAGCT
ATGAGAAAGCGCCACGCTTCCCGAAGGGAGAAAGGCGGACAGGTATCCGGTAAGCGGCAGGGTCGGAACA
GGAGAGCGCACGAGGGAGCTTCCAGGGGGAAACGCCTGGTATCTTTATAGTCCTGTCGGGTTTCGCCACC
TCTGACTTGAGCGTCGATTTTTGTGATGCTCGTCAGGGGGGCGGAGCCTATGGAAAAACGCCAGCAACGC
GGCCTTTTTACGGTTCCTGGCCTTTTGCTGGCCTTTTGCTCACATGTTCTTTCCTGCGTTATCCCCTGAT
TCTGTGGATAACCGTATTACCGCCTTTGAGTGAGCTGATACCGCTCGCCGCAGCCG
